Addgene plasmid #245597: pICSL50039
Purpose: Level 0 Golden Gate part C-Terminal Tag with overhangs TTCG - GCTT
Depositing lab: Mark Youles. Depositing organization: Sainsbury Laboratory, Norwich.
Backbone
  Vector backbone: pICSL01003
  Backbone size w/o insert (bp): 2244
  Vector type: Synthetic Biology
Growth in bacteria
  Bacterial resistance: Spectinomycin, 50 μg/mL
  Growth temperature: 37°C
  Growth strain: DH5alpha
  Copy number: High Copy
Gene/Insert
  Gene/Insert name: C-Terminal tag Gus (+intron)
  Species: Synthetic
  Insert size (bp): 2017
  Mutation: BsaI/BpiI sites removed by point-mutation
  Cloning method: Restriction Enzyme; 5′ cloning site BsaI (destroyed during cloning); 3′ cloning site BsaI (destroyed during cloning)
  Sequencing primers: 5′ TCACATGTTCTTTCCTGCG; 3′ GTCTCATGAGCGGATACATATTTGAATG
Terms and licenses: Academic/Nonprofit Terms; Industry Terms: Not Available to Industry
Depositor comments: Level 0 C-Terminal tag module used for GoldenGate assemblies using the MoClo overhang syntax
How to cite: pICSL50039 was a gift from Mark Youles (Addgene plasmid # 245597 ; http://n2t.net/addgene:245597 ; RRID:Addgene_245597)
