[The description below was written by a language model from this plasmid's Addgene catalogue record and pLannotate feature annotations shown in this document.]
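Description:
pICSL50039 is a Level 0 Golden Gate part plasmid for synthetic biology, built on the small pICSL01003 backbone (about 2.2 kb) and following the MoClo overhang syntax. It is a high-copy plasmid maintained in E. coli through a ColE1/pUC-type origin and selected with spectinomycin. Resistance comes from an aadA gene, with an AmpR (bla) promoter annotated upstream. The short integrase, gentamicin acetyltransferase and lacI fragments in the feature table are most likely remnants of the source of the resistance cassette and backbone rather than functional genes.

The insert is a roughly 2 kb synthetic C-terminal tag module encoding β-glucuronidase (GUS, the E. coli uidA/gusA product) with an intron. It is designed to be released with TTCG and GCTT fusion overhangs. Internal BsaI and BpiI sites were removed by point mutation so that the part is not cut internally during Type IIS assembly. The annotation splits GUS into three fragments separated by unannotated gaps. This fits with the coding sequence being interrupted by intron sequence, although the record does not say which intron is used or how many there are. An intron in GUS is commonly used to prevent reporter expression in bacteria, so that activity reflects expression in eukaryotic, typically plant, cells, but the record does not state the intended host.

The module carries no promoter or terminator of its own. It is meant to be combined with promoter, coding sequence and terminator parts in a Golden Gate reaction, producing a transcription unit in which the protein of interest is fused at its C-terminus to the GUS reporter.
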