Features (pLannotate 1.2.2; 9 found; start..end, strand, type, name):
     24..257     +  CDS            GUS (fragment): β-glucuronidase; uidA (or gusA) from E. coli
    339..725     +  CDS            GUS (fragment): β-glucuronidase; uidA (or gusA) from E. coli
    825..2024    +  CDS            GUS (fragment): β-glucuronidase; uidA (or gusA) from E. coli
   2147..2251    +  promoter       AmpR promoter: bla
   2242..2322    -  CDS            int (fragment): INT2_ECOLX - Protein inferred from homology: Swiss-Prot protein existence level 3. Putative integrase believed to be involved in the insertion of antibiotic resistance genes into plasmids and transposons. From Escherichia coli.
   2410..2466    +  CDS            GmR (fragment): gentamycin acetyltransferase; aacC1; confers resistance to gentamycin
   2473..3261    +  CDS            aadA: S3AD_ECOLX - Experimental evidence at protein level: Swiss-Prot protein existence level 1. Mediates bacterial resistance to the antibiotics streptomycin and spectinomycin. From Escherichia coli.
   3435..4023    +  rep_origin     ori: high-copy-number ColE1/pMB1/pBR322/pUC origin of replication
   4206..4255    +  CDS            lacI (fragment): lac repressor; lacI; The lac repressor binds to the lac operator to inhibit transcription in E. coli. This inhibition can be relieved by adding lactose or isopropyl-β-D-thiogalactopyranoside (IPTG).
>Addgene plasmid #245597 | pICSL50039 | addgene full sequence | sequence record 495576 | Addgene NGS Result
GGTCTCATTCGGGTCAGTCCCTTATGTTACGTCCTGTAGAAACCCCAACCCGTGAAATCAAAAAACTCGA
CGGCCTGTGGGCATTCAGTCTGGATCGCGAAAACTGTGGAATTGATCAGCGTTGGTGGGAAAGCGCGTTA
CAAGAAAGCCGGGCAATTGCTGTGCCAGGCAGTTTTAACGATCAGTTCGCCGATGCAGATATTCGTAATT
ATGCGGGCAACGTCTGGTATCAGCGCGAAGTCTTTATACCGAAAGGTAAGTCTTACTCTCTCTTTTTTGG
TCTGTATTTTTAATTTTTTGAAGTATACTATTTGTACTGACGCTAATAATCTTTTTTCAGGTTGGGCAGG
CCAGCGTATCGTGCTGCGTTTCGATGCGGTCACTCATTACGGCAAAGTGTGGGTCAATAATCAGGAAGTG
ATGGAGCATCAGGGCGGCTATACGCCATTTGAAGCCGATGTCACGCCGTATGTTATTGCCGGGAAAAGTG
TACGTATCACCGTTTGTGTGAACAACGAACTGAACTGGCAGACTATCCCGCCGGGAATGGTGATTACCGA
CGAAAACGGCAAGAAAAAGCAGTCTTACTTCCATGATTTCTTTAACTATGCCGGAATCCATCGCAGCGTA
ATGCTCTACACCACGCCGAACACCTGGGTGGACGATATCACCGTGGTGACGCATGTCGCGCAAGACTGTA
ACCACGCGTCTGTTGACTGGCAGGTACTTCATGCTTCAACGTGTAACTTAAGAGATACTGTGTGAAATTT
TATATTTCCATACATTTGCTTGACCTTTGCTTTTTGTCAATTTTTTTCCCCTTACAGGTGGTGGCCAATG
GTGATGTCAGCGTTGAACTGCGTGATGCGGATCAACAGGTGGTTGCAACTGGACAAGGCACTAGCGGGAC
TTTGCAAGTGGTGAATCCGCACCTCTGGCAACCGGGTGAAGGTTATCTCTATGAACTGTGCGTCACAGCC
AAAAGCCAGACAGAGTGTGATATCTACCCGCTTCGCGTCGGCATCCGGTCAGTGGCAGTGAAGGGCGAAC
AGTTCCTGATTAACCACAAACCGTTCTACTTTACTGGCTTTGGTCGTCATGAAGATGCGGACTTGCGTGG
CAAAGGATTCGATAACGTGCTGATGGTGCACGACCACGCATTAATGGACTGGATTGGGGCCAACTCCTAC
CGTACCTCGCATTACCCTTACGCTGAAGAGATGCTCGACTGGGCAGATGAACATGGCATCGTGGTGATTG
ATGAAACTGCTGCTGTCGGCTTTAACCTCTCTTTAGGCATTGGTTTCGAAGCGGGCAACAAGCCGAAAGA
ACTGTACAGCGAAGAGGCAGTCAACGGGGAAACTCAGCAAGCGCACTTACAGGCGATTAAAGAGCTGATA
GCGCGTGACAAAAACCACCCAAGCGTGGTGATGTGGAGTATTGCCAACGAACCGGATACCCGTCCGCAAG
GTGCACGGGAATATTTCGCGCCACTGGCGGAAGCAACGCGTAAACTCGACCCGACGCGTCCGATCACCTG
CGTCAATGTAATGTTCTGCGACGCTCACACCGATACCATCAGCGATCTCTTTGATGTGCTGTGCCTGAAC
CGTTATTACGGATGGTATGTCCAAAGCGGCGATTTGGAAACGGCAGAGAAGGTACTGGAAAAAGAACTTC
TGGCCTGGCAGGAGAAACTGCATCAGCCGATTATCATCACCGAATACGGCGTGGATACGTTAGCCGGGCT
GCACTCAATGTACACCGACATGTGGAGTGAAGAGTATCAGTGTGCATGGCTGGATATGTATCACCGCGTC
TTTGATCGCGTCAGCGCCGTCGTCGGTGAACAGGTATGGAATTTCGCCGATTTTGCGACCTCGCAAGGCA
TATTGCGCGTTGGCGGTAACAAGAAAGGGATCTTCACTCGCGACCGCAAACCGAAGTCGGCGGCTTTTCT
GCTGCAAAAACGCTGGACTGGCATGAACTTCGGTGAAAAACCGCAGCAGGGAGGCAAACAATGAGCTTTG
AGACCACGTGGCTCTTCAGTGGACGAAAGGGCCTCGTGATACGCCTATTTTTATAGGTTAATGTCATGAT
AATAATGGTTTCTTAGACGTCAGGTGGCACTTTTCGGGGAAATGTGCGCGGAACCCCTATTTGTTTATTT
TTCTAAATACATTCAAATATGTATCCGCTCATGAGACAATAACCCTGATAAATGCTTCAATAATATTGAA
AAAGGAAGAGTATGCGCTCACGCAACTGGTCCAGAACCTTGACCGAACGCAGCGGTGGTAACGGCGCAGT
GGCGGTTTTCATGGCTTGTTATGACTGTTTTTTTTTGGGGTACAGTCTATGCCTCGGGCATCCAAGCAGC
AAGCGCGTTACGCCGTGGGTCGATGTTTGATGTTATGGAGCAGCAACGATGTTACGCAGCAGGGCAGTCG
CCCTAAAACAAAGTTAAACATCATGAGGGAAGCGGTGATCGCCGAAGTATCGACTCAACTATCAGAGGTA
GTTGGCGTCATCGAGCGCCATCTCGAACCGACGTTGCTGGCCGTACATTTGTACGGCTCCGCAGTGGATG
GCGGCCTGAAGCCACACAGCGATATTGATTTGCTGGTTACGGTGACCGTAAGGCTTGATGAAACAACGCG
GCGAGCTTTGATCAACGACCTTTTGGAAACTTCGGCTTCCCCTGGAGAGAGCGAGATTCTCCGCGCTGTA
GAAGTCACCATTGTTGTGCACGACGACATCATTCCGTGGCGTTATCCAGCTAAGCGCGAACTGCAATTTG
GAGAATGGCAGCGCAATGACATTCTTGCAGGTATCTTCGAGCCAGCCACGATCGACATTGATCTGGCTAT
CTTGCTGACAAAAGCAAGAGAACATAGCGTTGCCTTGGTAGGTCCAGCGGCGGAGGAACTCTTTGATCCG
GTTCCTGAACAGGATCTATTTGAGGCGCTAAATGAAACCTTAACGCTATGGAACTCGCCGCCCGACTGGG
CTGGCGATGAGCGAAATGTAGTGCTTACGTTGTCCCGCATTTGGTACAGCGCAGTAACCGGCAAAATCGC
GCCGAAGGATGTCGCTGCCGACTGGGCAATGGAGCGCCTGCCGGCCCAGTATCAGCCCGTCATACTTGAA
GCTAGACAGGCTTATCTTGGACAAGAAGAAGATCGCTTGGCCTCGCGCGCAGATCAGTTGGAAGAATTTG
TCCATTACGTAAAAGGCGAGATCACCAAGGTAGTCGGCAAATAACTGTCAGACCAAGTTTACTCATATAT
ACTTTAGATTGATTTAAAACTTCATTTTTAATTTAAAAGGATCTAGGTGAAGATCCTTTTTGATAATCTC
ATGACCAAAATCCCTTAACGTGAGTTTTCGTTCCACTGAGCGTCAGACCCCGTAGAAAAGATCAAAGGAT
CTTCTTGAGATCCTTTTTTTCTGCGCGTAATCTGCTGCTTGCAAACAAAAAAACCACCGCTACCAGCGGT
GGTTTGTTTGCCGGATCAAGAGCTACCAACTCTTTTTCCGAAGGTAACTGGCTTCAGCAGAGCGCAGATA
CCAAATACTGTTCTTCTAGTGTAGCCGTAGTTAGGCCACCACTTCAAGAACTCTGTAGCACCGCCTACAT
ACCTCGCTCTGCTAATCCTGTTACCAGTGGCTGCTGCCAGTGGCGATAAGTCGTGTCTTACCGGGTTGGA
CTCAAGACGATAGTTACCGGATAAGGCGCAGCGGTCGGGCTGAACGGGGGGTTCGTGCACACAGCCCAGC
TTGGAGCGAACGACCTACACCGAACTGAGATACCTACAGCGTGAGCTATGAGAAAGCGCCACGCTTCCCG
AAGGGAGAAAGGCGGACAGGTATCCGGTAAGCGGCAGGGTCGGAACAGGAGAGCGCACGAGGGAGCTTCC
AGGGGGAAACGCCTGGTATCTTTATAGTCCTGTCGGGTTTCGCCACCTCTGACTTGAGCGTCGATTTTTG
TGATGCTCGTCAGGGGGGCGGAGCCTATGGAAAAACGCCAGCAACGCGGCCTTTTTACGGTTCCTGGCCT
TTTGCTGGCCTTTTGCTCACATGTTCTTTCCTGCGTTATCCCCTGATTCTGTGGATAACCGTATTACCGC
CTTTGAGTGAGCTGATACCGCTCGCCGCAGCCGAACGACCGAGCGCAGCGAGTCAGTGAGCGAGGAAGCG
GAAGAGCGCCCAATACGCAAACCGCCTCTCCCCGCGCGTTGGCCGATTCATTAATCACTGT
